Addgene plasmid #54647: mEos-A69V-C1
Purpose: (Empty Backbone) Localization: C1 Cloning Vector, Excitation: 505 / 569, Emission: 516 / 581
Depositing lab: Michael Davidson. Depositing organization: Florida State University, Tallahassee.
Backbone
  Vector backbone: mEos A69V-C1
  Backbone size (bp): 4750
  Vector type: Mammalian Expression
  Selectable markers: Neomycin (select with G418)
  Tag / fusion protein: mEos A69V (N terminal on backbone)
Growth in bacteria
  Bacterial resistance: Kanamycin, 50 μg/mL
  Growth temperature: 37°C
  Growth strain: DH5alpha
  Copy number: High Copy
Gene/Insert
  Gene/Insert name: None
  Tag / fusion protein: mEos A69V (N terminal on backbone)
Terms and licenses: Academic/Nonprofit Terms; Industry Terms
Depositor comments: . Excitation = 505 / 569; Emission = 516 / 581
How to cite: mEos-A69V-C1 was a gift from Michael Davidson (Addgene plasmid # 54647 ; http://n2t.net/addgene:54647 ; RRID:Addgene_54647)
