[The description below was written by a language model from this plasmid's Addgene catalogue record.]
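Description:
mEos-A69V-C1 is an empty mammalian expression backbone of about 4.75 kb, designed for building fusion proteins tagged with the fluorescent protein mEos carrying an A69V substitution. The "C1" designation indicates the cloning layout: the fluorescent protein coding sequence sits upstream of the cloning site, so a gene of interest inserted in frame is joined to the C-terminus of mEos A69V and the tag ends up at the N-terminus of the resulting fusion. No insert is present in the deposited plasmid.

The plasmid is maintained in E. coli as a high-copy vector under kanamycin selection, and it carries a neomycin resistance marker that allows G418 selection of stably transfected mammalian cells. The record gives no feature table, so the promoter driving the fluorescent protein, the polyadenylation signal, the origins of replication and the composition of the multiple cloning site are not stated.

Two excitation/emission pairs are listed, 505/516 nm and 569/581 nm. These correspond to a green state and a red state, consistent with the Eos family of photoconvertible proteins, which switch from green to red emission on illumination with violet or near-UV light. The record does not describe how the A69V change affects the protein's properties. Vectors of this kind are typically used to express tagged proteins in mammalian cells for localization studies, for optical highlighting and tracking of protein subpopulations, and for single-molecule localization microscopy. The record itself describes the construct only as a C1 cloning vector.
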