>Addgene plasmid #54647 | mEos-A69V-C1 | depositor partial sequence | sequence record 85044 | insert sequence
GACGTCAGATCCGCTAGCGCTACCGGTCGCCACCATGAGTGCGATTAAGCCAGACATGAAGATCAACCTC
CGTATGGAAGGCAACGTAAACGGGCACCACTTTGTGATCGACGGAGATGGTACAGGCAAGCCTTTTGAGG
GAAAACAGAGTATGGATCTTGAAGTCAAAGAGGGCGGACCTCTGCCTTTTGCCTTTGATATCCTGACCAC
TGCATTCCATTACGGCAACAGGGTATTCGTCGAATATCCAGACCACATACAAGACTATTTTAAGCAGTCG
TTTCCTAAGGGGTATTCGTGGGAACGAAGCTTGACTTTCGAAGACGGGGGCATTTGCATTGCCAGAAACG
ACATAACAATGGAAGGGGACACTTTCTATAATAAAGTTCGATTTCACGGTACAAACTTTCCCGCCAATGG
TCCAGTTATGCAGAAGAAGACGCTGAAATGGGAGCCCTCCACTGAGAAAATGTATGTGCGTGATGGAGTG
CTGACGGGTGATATTCACATGGCTTTGTTGCTTGAAGGAAATGCCCATTACCGATGTGACTTCAGAACTA
CTTACAAAGCTAAGGAGAAGGGTGTCAAGTTACCAGGCTACCACTTTGTGGACCACTGCATTGAGATTTT
AAGCCATGACAAAGATTACAACAAGGTTAAGCTGTATGAGCATGCTGTTGCTCATTCTGGATTGCCTGAC
AATGCCAGACGATCCGGACTCAGATCTCGAGCTCAAGCTTCGAATTCTGCAGTCGACGGTACCGCGGGCC
CGGGATCCACCGGATCTAGATAACTGATCATAATCAGCCATACCACATTTGTAGAGGTTTTACTTGCTTT
AAAAAACCTCCCACACCTCCCCCTGAACCTGAAACATAAAATGAATGCAATTGTTGTTGTTAACTTGTTT
ATTGCAGCTTATAATGGTTACAAATAAAGCAATAGCATCACAAATTTCACAAATAAAGCATTTTTTTCAC
TGCATTCTAGTTGTGGTTTGTCCAACTCATCATGTATCTTAACGCGTAAATTGTAGCGTTATATTTTGTT
AAATTCGCG
