>Addgene plasmid #54647 | mEos-A69V-C1 | addgene partial sequence | sequence record 89748 | CMV-F 5'-CGCAAATGGGCGGTAGGCGTG-3'
ACCGTCAGATCCGCTAGCGCTACCGGTCGCCACCATGAGTGCGATTAAGCCAGACATGAAGATCAACCTC
CGTATGGAAGGCAACGTAAACGGGCACCACTTTGTGATCGACGGAGATGGTACAGGCAAGCCTTTTGAGG
GAAAACAGAGTATGGATCTTGAAGTCAAAGAGGGCGGACCTCTGCCTTTTGCCTTTGATATCCTGACCAC
TGCATTCCATTACGGCAACAGGGTATTCGTCGAATATCCAGACCACATACAAGACTATTTTAAGCAGTCG
TTTCCTAAGGGGTATTCGTGGGAACGAAGCTTGACTTTCGAAGACGGGGGCATTTGCATTGCCAGAAACG
ACATAACAATGGAAGGGGACACTTTCTATAATAAAGTTCGATTTCACGGTACAAACTTTCCCGCCAATGG
TCCAGTTATGCAGAAGAAGACGCTGAAATGGGAGCCCTCCACTGAGAAAATGTATGTGCGTGATGGAGTG
CTGACGGGTGATATTCACATGGCTTTGTTGCTTGAAGGAAATGCCCATTACCGATGTGACTTCAGAACTA
CTTACAAAGCTAAGGAGAAGGGTGTCAAGTTACCAGGCTACCACTTTGTGGACCACTGCATTGAGATTTT
AAGCCATGACAAAGATTACAACAAGGTTAAGCTGTATGAGCATGCTGTTGCTCATTCTGGATTGCCTGAC
AATGCCAGACGATCCGGACTCAGATCTCGAGCTCAAGCTTCGAATTCTGCAGTCGACGGTACCGCGGGCC
CGGGATCCACCGGATCTAGATAACTGATCATAATCAGCCATACCACATTTGTAGAGGTTTTACTTGCTTT
AAAAAACCTCCCACACCTCCCCCTGAACCTGAAACATAAAATGAATGCAATTGTTGTTGTTAACTTGT
